Addgene plasmid #215552: Cyto-APEX2
Purpose: Stable, inducible expression in cytoplasm
Depositing lab: Nevan Krogan. Depositing organization: University of California, San Francisco (UCSF). Publication: An automated proximity proteomics pipeline for subcellular proteome and protein interaction mapping. Zhong X, Li Q, Polacco BJ, Patil T, DiBerto JF, Vartak R, Xu J, Marley A, Foussard H, Roth BL, Eckhardt M, Von Zastrow M, Krogan NJ, Huttenhain R. bioRxiv. 2023 Apr 12:2023.04.11.536358. doi: 10.1101/2023.04.11.536358. Preprint. PubMed 37090610.
Backbone
  Vector backbone: pLVX
  Vector type: Lentiviral
Growth in bacteria
  Bacterial resistance: Ampicillin, 100 μg/mL
  Growth temperature: 37°C
  Growth strain: NEB Stable
  Copy number: High Copy
Gene/Insert
  Gene/Insert name: EGFP-Flag tag-APEX2-NES
  Species: H. sapiens (human)
  Cloning method: Other
Terms and licenses: Academic/Nonprofit Terms; Industry Terms: Not Available to Industry
Depositor comments: Please visit https://pubmed.ncbi.nlm.nih.gov/37090610/ for bioRxiv preprint.
How to cite: Cyto-APEX2 was a gift from Nevan Krogan (Addgene plasmid # 215552 ; http://n2t.net/addgene:215552 ; RRID:Addgene_215552)
