[The description below was written by a language model from this plasmid's Addgene catalogue record and pLannotate feature annotations shown in this document.]
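Description:
Cyto-APEX2 is a lentiviral transfer plasmid built on a pLVX backbone for stable, doxycycline-inducible expression of a cytoplasm-targeted APEX2 peroxidase in mammalian cells. It is propagated in E. coli through a high-copy ColE1/pUC-type origin with ampicillin selection (AmpR). The lentiviral framework annotated in the sequence includes HIV-1 LTR elements, the Ψ packaging signal with an adjoining gag fragment, the Rev response element for Rev-dependent export of the genomic RNA, the cPPT/CTS, and a WPRE to enhance transcript expression. Both LTRs are annotated only as truncated LTR sequences with adjacent nef fragments, so the record does not make clear whether the vector is self-inactivating.

The payload is an all-in-one Tet-On system arranged as two divergent units. In one direction, the TRE3GS promoter drives a fusion of EGFP, a Flag epitope, APEX2 and a C-terminal nuclear export signal derived from HIV Rev, followed by an SV40 polyadenylation signal. The NES keeps the fusion in the cytoplasm, EGFP reports expression and localisation, and the Flag tag allows immunodetection. In the opposite direction, the human PGK promoter expresses the Tet-On 3G transactivator, which binds TRE3GS only in the presence of doxycycline, and an SV40 promoter drives puromycin N-acetyltransferase for selection of transduced cells.

APEX2 is an engineered soybean ascorbate peroxidase used for proximity labelling of nearby proteins (the catalogue's human species entry notwithstanding). The associated work describes a proximity proteomics pipeline for mapping subcellular proteomes and protein interactions. This suggests the construct serves as a cytoplasmic spatial reference, although the record states its purpose only as stable, inducible cytoplasmic expression.
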