Features (pLannotate 1.2.2; 29 found; start..end, strand, type, name):
    110..136     +  CDS            NES: nuclear export signal from the HIV Rev protein (Fischer et al., 1995)
    323..457     -  polyA_signal   SV40 poly(A) signal: SV40 polyadenylation signal
    501..616     -  misc_feature   cPPT/CTS: central polypurine tract and central termination sequence of HIV-1 (lacking the first T)
    631..731     -  CDS            Rev (fragment): human immunodeficiency virus 1 (HIV-1) Rev protein; rev; enhances nuclear export of unspliced and incompletely spliced viral mRNAs
   1108..1341    -  misc_feature   RRE: The Rev response element (RRE) of HIV-1 allows for Rev-dependent mRNA export from the nucleus to the cytoplasm.
   1516..1854    -  CDS            HIV-1 gag (fragment): gag protein from human immunodeficiency virus 1; gag
   1838..1963    -  misc_feature   HIV-1 Ψ: packaging signal of human immunodeficiency virus type 1
   2010..2267    -  LTR            5' LTR (truncated): truncated 5' long terminal repeat (LTR) from HIV-1
   2315..2644    -  CDS            nef (fragment): NEF_HV1BR - Experimental evidence at protein level: Swiss-Prot protein existence level 1. Extracellular Nef protein targets CD4(+) T-lymphocytes for apoptosis by interacting with CXCR4 surface receptors (PubMed:14990729). From Human immunodeficiency virus type 1 group M subtype B (isolate BRU/LAI) (HIV-1).
   2811..2945    -  polyA_signal   SV40 poly(A) signal: SV40 polyadenylation signal
   2993..3097    +  promoter       AmpR promoter: bla
   3098..3958    +  CDS            AmpR: β-lactamase; bla; confers resistance to ampicillin, carbenicillin, and related antibiotics
   4129..4717    +  rep_origin     ori: high-copy-number ColE1/pMB1/pBR322/pUC origin of replication
   4900..4992    +  CDS            lacI (fragment): lac repressor; lacI; The lac repressor binds to the lac operator to inhibit transcription in E. coli. This inhibition can be relieved by adding lactose or isopropyl-β-D-thiogalactopyranoside (IPTG).
   5005..5026    +  protein_bind   CAP binding site: CAP binding activates transcription in the presence of cAMP. E. coli catabolite activator protein
   5041..5071    +  promoter       lac promoter: promoter for the E. coli lac operon
   5075..5097    +  protein_bind   lac operator (fragment): The lac repressor binds to the lac operator to inhibit transcription in E. coli. This inhibition can be relieved by adding lactose or isopropyl-β-D-thiogalactopyranoside (IPTG). lac repressor encoded by lacI
   5247..5504    -  LTR            5' LTR (truncated): truncated 5' long terminal repeat (LTR) from HIV-1
   5552..6070    -  CDS            nef (fragment): NEF_HV1BR - Experimental evidence at protein level: Swiss-Prot protein existence level 1. Extracellular Nef protein targets CD4(+) T-lymphocytes for apoptosis by interacting with CXCR4 surface receptors (PubMed:14990729). From Human immunodeficiency virus type 1 group M subtype B (isolate BRU/LAI) (HIV-1).
   6087..6675    -  misc_feature   WPRE: woodchuck hepatitis virus posttranscriptional regulatory element
   6689..7288    -  CDS            PuroR: puromycin N-acetyltransferase; pac from Streptomyces alboniger; confers resistance to puromycin
   7297..7626    -  promoter       SV40 promoter: SV40 enhancer and early promoter
   7637..8383    -  CDS            Tet-On® 3G: modified rtTA protein that binds tightly to promoters containing the tet operator in the presence of doxycycline
   8402..8912    -  promoter       hPGK promoter: human phosphoglycerate kinase 1 promoter
   8929..9296    +  promoter       TRE3GS promoter: 3rd-generation Tet-responsive promoter that can be activated by binding of Tet-On® 3G, modified to eliminate binding sites for endogenous mammalian transcription factors
   9306..10022   +  CDS            EGFP: EGFP is a basic (constitutively fluorescent) green fluorescent protein published in 1996, derived from Aequorea victoria. It is reported to be a rapidly-maturing weak dimer with moderate acid sensitivity.
  10023..10060   +  misc_feature   MCS (fragment): multiple cloning site
  10077..10098   +  CDS            3xFLAG (fragment): three tandem FLAG® epitope tags
  10097..103     +  CDS            APEX2 (fragment) (across the origin): soybean ascorbate peroxidase, engineered to serve as a monomeric tag for electron microscopy and live-cell proteomics (Lam et al., 2015) more active than the original APEX due to the A134P mutation
>Addgene plasmid #215552 | Cyto-APEX2 | addgene full sequence | sequence record 432518 | Addgene NGS Result
ATTCCGCCCTCTCGTTGACAAATATGCAGCGGACGAAGATGCCTTCTTTGCTGATTACGCTGAGGCTCAC
CAAAAGCTTTCCGAGCTTGGGTTTGCTGATGCCCTGCAGCTGCCTCCCCTGGAGCGCCTGACCCTGGACT
AAGGATCCAGACCACCTCCCCTGCGAGCTAAGCTGGACAGCCAATGACGGGTAAGAGAGTGACATTTTTC
ACTAACCTAAGACAGGAGGGCCGTCAGAGCTACTGCCTAATCCAAAGACGGGTAAAAGTGATAAAAATGT
ATCACTCCAACCTAAGACAGGCGCAGCTTCCGAGGGATTTGAGATCCAGACATGATAAGATACATTGATG
AGTTTGGACAAACCAAAACTAGAATGCAGTGAAAAAAATGCCTTATTTGTGAAATTTGTGATGCTATTGC
CTTATTTGTAACCATTATAAGCTGCAATAAACAAGTTAAGTCGATAAACTGGATCTCTGCTGTCCCTGTA
ATAAACCCGAAAATTTTGAATTTTTGTAATTTGTTTTTGTAATTCTTTAGTTTGTATGTCTGTTGCTATT
ATGTCTACTATTCTTTCCCCTGCACTGTACCCCCCAATCCCCCCTTTTCTTTTAAAGGCGATACCGTCGA
GATCCGTTCACTAATCGAATGGATCTGTCTCTGTCTCTCTCTCCACCTTCTTCTTCTATTCCTTCGGGCC
TGTCGGGTCCCCTCGGGGTTGGGAGGTGGGTCTGAAACGATAATGGTGAATATCCCTGCCTAACTCTATT
CACTATAGAAAGTACAGCAAAAACTATTCTTAAACCTACCAAGCCTCCTACTATCATTATGAATAATTTT
ATATACCACAGCCAATTTGTTATGTTAAACCAATTCCACAAACTTGCCCATTTATCTAATTCCAATAATT
CTTGTTCATTCTTTTCTTGCTGGTTTTGCGATTCTTCAATTAAGGAGTGTATTAAGCTTGTGTAATTGTT
AATTTCTCTGTCCCACTCCATCCAGGTCGTGTGATTCCAAATCTGTTCCAGAGATTTATTACTCCAACTA
GCATTCCAAGGCACAGCAGTGGTGCAAATGAGTTTTCCAGAGCAACCCCAAATCCCCAGGAGCTGTTGAT
CCTTTAGGTATCTTTCCACAGCCAGGATTCTTGCCTGGAGCTGCTTGATGCCCCAGACTGTGAGTTGCAA
CAGATGCTGTTGCGCCTCAATAGCCCTCAGCAAATTGTTCTGCTGCTGCACTATACCAGACAATAATTGT
CTGGCCTGTACCGTCAGCGTCATTGACGCTGCGCCCATAGTGCTTCCTGCTGCTCCCAAGAACCCAAGGA
ACAAAGCTCCTATTCCCACTGCTCTTTTTTCTCTCTGCACCACTCTTCTCTTTGCCTTGGTGGGTGCTAC
TCCTAATGGTTCAATTTTTACTACTTTATATTTATATAATTCACTTCTCCAATTGTCCCTCATATCTCCT
CCTCCAGGTCTGAAGATCAGCGGCCGGCCGCTTGCTGTGCGGTGGTCTTACTTTTGTTTTGCTCTTCCTC
TATCTTGTCTAAAGCTTCCTTGGTGTCTTTTATCTCTATCCTTTGATGCACACAATAGAGGGTTGCTACT
GTATTATATAATGATCTAAGTTCTTCTGATCCTGTCTGAAGGGATGGTTGTAGCTGTCCCAGTATTTGTC
TACAGCCTTCTGATGTTTCTAACAGGCCAGGATTAACTGCGAATCGTTCTAGCTCCCTGCTTGCCCATAC
TATATGTTTTAATTTATATTTTTTCTTTCCCCCTGGCCTTAACCGAATTTTTTCCCATCGCGATCTAATT
CTCCCCCGCTTAATACTGACGCTCTCGCACCCATCTCTCTCCTTCTAGCCTCCGCTAGTCAAAATTTTTG
GCGTACTCACCAGTCGCCGCCCCTCGCCTCTTGCCGTGCGCGCTTCAGCAAGCCGAGTCCTGCGTCGAGA
GAGCTCCTCTGGTTTCCCTTTCGCTTTCAAGTCCCTGTTCGGGCGCCACTGCTAGAGATTTTCCACACTG
ACTAAAAGGGTCTGAGGGATCTCTAGTTACCAGAGTCACACAACAGACGGGCACACACTACTTGAAGCAC
TCAAGGCAAGCTTTATTGAGGCTTAAGCAGTGGGTTCCCTAGTTAGCCAGAGAGCTCCCAGGCTCAGATC
TGGTCTAACCAGAGAGACCCAGTACAGGCAAAAAGCAGCTGCTTATATGCAGGATCTGAGGGCTCGCCAC
TCCCCAGTCCCGCCCAGGCCACGCCTCCCTGGAAAGTCCCCAGCGGAAAGTCCCTTGTAGCAAGCTCGAT
ATCAGCAGTTCTTGAAGTACTCCGGATGCAGCTCTCGGGCCACGTGATGAAATGCTAGGCGGCTGTCAAA
CCTCCACTCTAACACTTCTCTCTCCGGGTCATCCATCCCATGCAGGCTCACAGGGTGTAACAAGCTGGTG
TTCTCTCCTTTATTGGCCTCTTCTACCTTATCTGGCTCAACTGGTACTAGCTTGTAGCACCATCCAAAGG
TCAGTGGATATCTGACCCCTGGCCCTGGTGTGTAGTTCTGCTAATCAGGGAAGTAGCCTTGTGTGTGGTA
GATCCACAGATCAAGGATATCTTGTCTTCTTTGGGAGTGAATTAGCCCTTCCAACTACTAAGTTTGTAGT
ACATATTTAACAAATACAATTTCTTTAAAATGAAAATAATTCAGAGGAATCACAGGTTTAGAGTAAATGA
AACCACAGGTAATTGGCAGTGGTAATAGGGTATGGGGTGGGAAGTTTGGGATGATTTTGGTTAGCTTGAG
TTATCCAGTTGATCCAGACATGATAAGATACATTGATGAGTTTGGACAAACCACAACTAGAATGCAGTGA
AAAAAATGCTTTATTTGTGAAATTTGTGATGCTATTGCTTTATTTGTAACCATTATAAGCTGCAATAAAC
AAGTTGATCTCCCGATCCGTCGACGTCAGGTGGCACTTTTCGGGGAAATGTGCGCGGAACCCCTATTTGT
TTATTTTTCTAAATACATTCAAATATGTATCCGCTCATGAGACAATAACCCTGATAAATGCTTCAATAAT
ATTGAAAAAGGAAGAGTATGAGTATTCAACATTTCCGTGTCGCCCTTATTCCCTTTTTTGCGGCATTTTG
CCTTCCTGTTTTTGCTCACCCAGAAACGCTGGTGAAAGTAAAAGATGCTGAAGATCAGTTGGGTGCACGA
GTGGGTTACATCGAACTGGATCTCAACAGCGGTAAGATCCTTGAGAGTTTTCGCCCCGAAGAACGTTTTC
CAATGATGAGCACTTTTAAAGTTCTGCTATGTGGCGCGGTATTATCCCGTATTGACGCCGGGCAAGAGCA
ACTCGGTCGCCGCATACACTATTCTCAGAATGACTTGGTTGAGTACTCACCAGTCACAGAAAAGCATCTT
ACGGATGGCATGACAGTAAGAGAATTATGCAGTGCTGCCATAACCATGAGTGATAACACTGCGGCCAACT
TACTTCTGACAACGATCGGAGGACCGAAGGAGCTAACCGCTTTTTTGCACAACATGGGGGATCATGTAAC
TCGCCTTGATCGTTGGGAACCGGAGCTGAATGAAGCCATACCAAACGACGAGCGTGACACCACGATGCCT
GTAGCAATGGCAACAACGTTGCGCAAACTATTAACTGGCGAACTACTTACTCTAGCTTCCCGGCAACAAT
TAATAGACTGGATGGAGGCGGATAAAGTTGCAGGACCACTTCTGCGCTCGGCCCTTCCGGCTGGCTGGTT
TATTGCTGATAAATCTGGAGCCGGTGAGCGTGGGTCTCGCGGTATCATTGCAGCACTGGGGCCAGATGGT
AAGCCCTCCCGTATCGTAGTTATCTACACGACGGGGAGTCAGGCAACTATGGATGAACGAAATAGACAGA
TCGCTGAGATAGGTGCCTCACTGATTAAGCATTGGTAACTGTCAGACCAAGTTTACTCATATATACTTTA
GATTGATTTAAAACTTCATTTTTAATTTAAAAGGATCTAGGTGAAGATCCTTTTTGATAATCTCATGACC
AAAATCCCTTAACGTGAGTTTTCGTTCCACTGAGCGTCAGACCCCGTAGAAAAGATCAAAGGATCTTCTT
GAGATCCTTTTTTTCTGCGCGTAATCTGCTGCTTGCAAACAAAAAAACCACCGCTACCAGCGGTGGTTTG
TTTGCCGGATCAAGAGCTACCAACTCTTTTTCCGAAGGTAACTGGCTTCAGCAGAGCGCAGATACCAAAT
ACTGTTCTTCTAGTGTAGCCGTAGTTAGGCCACCACTTCAAGAACTCTGTAGCACCGCCTACATACCTCG
CTCTGCTAATCCTGTTACCAGTGGCTGCTGCCAGTGGCGATAAGTCGTGTCTTACCGGGTTGGACTCAAG
ACGATAGTTACCGGATAAGGCGCAGCGGTCGGGCTGAACGGGGGGTTCGTGCACACAGCCCAGCTTGGAG
CGAACGACCTACACCGAACTGAGATACCTACAGCGTGAGCTATGAGAAAGCGCCACGCTTCCCGAAGGGA
GAAAGGCGGACAGGTATCCGGTAAGCGGCAGGGTCGGAACAGGAGAGCGCACGAGGGAGCTTCCAGGGGG
AAACGCCTGGTATCTTTATAGTCCTGTCGGGTTTCGCCACCTCTGACTTGAGCGTCGATTTTTGTGATGC
TCGTCAGGGGGGCGGAGCCTATGGAAAAACGCCAGCAACGCGGCCTTTTTACGGTTCCTGGCCTTTTGCT
GGCCTTTTGCTCACATGTTCTTTCCTGCGTTATCCCCTGATTCTGTGGATAACCGTATTACCGCCTTTGA
GTGAGCTGATACCGCTCGCCGCAGCCGAACGACCGAGCGCAGCGAGTCAGTGAGCGAGGAAGCGGAAGAG
CGCCCAATACGCAAACCGCCTCTCCCCGCGCGTTGGCCGATTCATTAATGCAGCTGGCACGACAGGTTTC
CCGACTGGAAAGCGGGCAGTGAGCGCAACGCAATTAATGTGAGTTAGCTCACTCATTAGGCACCCCAGGC
TTTACACTTTATGCTTCCGGCTCGTATGTTGTGTGGAATTGTGAGCGGATAACAATTTCACACAGGAAAC
AGCTATGACCATGATTACGCCAAGCTCTAGCTAGAGGTCGACGGTAAACGCTAGCAATGTCAAGGCCTCT
CACTCTCTGATATTCATTTCTTTGCAAGTTATAAATACTGAATAATAAGATGACATGAACTACTACTGCT
AGAGATTTTCCACACTGACTAAAAGGGTCTGAGGGATCTCTAGTTACCAGAGTCACACAACAGACGGGCA
CACACTACTTGAAGCACTCAAGGCAAGCTTTATTGAGGCTTAAGCAGTGGGTTCCCTAGTTAGCCAGAGA
GCTCCCAGGCTCAGATCTGGTCTAACCAGAGAGACCCAGTACAGGCAAAAAGCAGCTGCTTATATGCAGG
ATCTGAGGGCTCGCCACTCCCCAGTCCCGCCCAGGCCACGCCTCCCTGGAAAGTCCCCAGCGGAAAGTCC
CTTGTAGCAAGCTCGATATCAGCAGTTCTTGAAGTACTCCGGATGCAGCTCTCGGGCCACGTGATGAAAT
GCTAGGCGGCTGTCAAACCTCCACTCTAACACTTCTCTCTCCGGGTCATCCATCCCATGCAGGCTCACAG
GGTGTAACAAGCTGGTGTTCTCTCCTTTATTGGCCTCTTCTACCTTATCTGGCTCAACTGGTACTAGCTT
GTAGCACCATCCAAAGGTCAGTGGATATCTGACCCCTGGCCCTGGTGTGTAGTTCTGCTAATCAGGGAAG
TAGCCTTGTGTGTGGTAGATCCACAGATCAAGGATATCTTGTCTTCGTTGGGAGTGAATTAGCCCTTCCA
GTCCCCTCTTTTCTTTTAAAAAGTGGCTAAGATCTACAGCTGCCTTGTAAGTCATTGGTCTTAAAGGTAC
CTGAGGTGTGACTGGAAAACCCACCTCCTCCTCCTCTTGTGCTTCTAGCCAGGCACAATCAGCATTGGTA
GCTGCTGTATTGCTACTTGTGATTGCTCCATGTTTTTCTAGGTCTCGACTGCAGAATTAATTCCAGGCGG
GGAGGCGGCCCAAAGGGAGATCCGACTCGTCTGAGGGCGAAGGCGAAGACGCGGAAGAGGCCGCAGAGCC
GGCAGCAGGCCGCGGGAAGGAAGGTCCGCTGGATTGAGGGCCGAAGGGACGTAGCAGAAGGACGTCCCGC
GCAGAATCCAGGTGGCAACACAGGCGAGCAGCCATGGAAAGGACGTCAGCTTCCCCGACAACACCACGGA
ATTGTCAGTGCCCAACAGCCGAGCCCCTGTCCAGCAGCGGGCAAGGCAGGCGGCGATGAGTTCCGCCGTG
GCAATAGGGAGGGGGAAAGCGAAAGTCCCGGAAAGGAGCTGACAGGTGGTGGCAATGCCCCAACCAGTGG
GGGTTGCGTCAGCAAACACAGTGCACACCACGCCACGTTGCCTGACAACGGGCCACAACTCCTCATAAAG
AGACAGCAACCAGGATTTATACAAGGAGGAGAAAATGAAAGCCATACGGGAAGCAATAGCATGATACAAA
GGCATTAAAGCAGCGTATCCACATAGCGTAAAAGGAGCAACATAGTTAAGAATACCAGTCAATCTTTCAC
AAATTTTGTAATCCAGAGGTTGATTGTTCCAGACGCGTTCAGGCACCGGGCTTGCGGGTCATGCACCAGG
TGCGCGGTCCTTCGGGCACCTCGACGTCGGCGGTGACGGTGAAGCCGAGCCGCTCGTAGAAGGGGAGGTT
GCGGGGCGCGGAGGTCTCCAGGAAGGCGGGCACCCCGGCGCGCTCGGCCGCCTCCACTCCGGGGAGCACG
ACGGCGCTGCCCAGACCCTTGCCCTGGTGGTCGGGCGAGACGCCGACGGTGGCCAGGAACCACGCGGGCT
CCTTGGGCCGGTGCGGCGCCAGGAGGCCTTCCATCTGTTGCTGCGCGGCCAGCCGGGAACCGCTCAACTC
GGCCATGCGCGGGCCGATCTCGGCGAACACCGCCCCCGCTTCGACGCTCTCCGGCGTGGTCCAGACCGCC
ACCGCGGCGCCGTCGTCCGCGACCCACACCTTGCCGATGTCGAGCCCGACGCGCGTGAGGAAGAGTTCTT
GCAGCTCGGTGACCCGCTCGATGTGGCGGTCCGGGTCGACGGTGTGGCGCGTGGCGGGGTAGTCGGCGAA
CGCGGCGGCGAGGGTGCGTACGGCCCGGGGGACGTCGTCGCGGGTGGCGAGGCGCACCGTGGGCTTGTAC
TCGGTCATGGTCGCGTTTTGCAAAAGCCTAGGCCTCCAAAAAAGCCTCCTCACTACTTCTGGAATAGCTC
AGAGGCCGAGGCGGCCTCGGCCTCTGCATAAATAAAAAAAATTAGTCAGCCATGGGGCGGAGAATGGGCG
GAACTGGGCGGAGTTAGGGGCGGGATGGGCGGAGTTAGGGGCGGGACTATGGTTGCTGACTAATTGAGAT
GCATGCTTTGCATACTTCTGCCTGCTGGGGAGCCTGGGGACTTTCCACACCTGGTTGCTGACTAATTGAG
ATGCATGCTTTGCATACTTCTGCCTGCTGGGGAGCCTGGGGACTTTCCACACCCTAACTGACACACATTC
GCGCGTTTACCCGGGGAGCATGTCAAGGTCAAAATCGTCAAGAGCGTCAGCAGGCAGCATATCAAGGTCA
AAGTCGTCAAGGGCATCGGCTGGGAGCATGTCTAAGTCAAAATCGTCAAGGGCGTCGGTCGGCCCGCCGC
TTTCGCACTTTAGCTGTTTCTCCAGGCCACATATGATTAGTTCCAGGCCGAAAAGGAAGGCAGGTTCGGC
TCCCTGCCGGTCGAACAGCTCAATTGCTTGTTTCAGAAGTGGGGGCATAGAATCGGTGGTAGGTGTCTCT
CTTTCCTCTTTTGCTACTTGATGCTCCTGTTCCTCCAATACGCAGCCCAGTGTAAAGTGGCCCACGGCGG
ACAGAGCGTACAGTGCGTTCTCCAGGGAGAAGCCTTGCTGACACAGGAACGCGAGCTGATTTTCCAGGGT
TTCGTACTGTTTCTCTGTTGGGCGGGTGCCGAGATGCACTTTAGCCCCGTCGCGATGTGAGAGGAGAGCA
CAGCGGTATGACTTGGCGTTGTTCCGCAGAAAGTCTTGCCATGACTCGCCTTCCAGGGGGCAGGAGTGGG
TATGATGCCTGTCCAGCATCTCGATTGGCAGGGCATCGAGCAGGGCCCGCTTGTTCTTCACGTGCCAGTA
CAGGGTAGGCTGCTCAACTCCCAGCTTTTGAGCGAGTTTCCTTGTCGTCAGGCCTTCGATACCGACTCCA
TTGAGTAATTCCAGAGCAGAGTTTATGACTTTGCTCTTGTCCAGTCTAGACATGGTAATTCGATGATCCC
CCTGGGGAGAGAGGTCGGTGATTCGGTCAACGAGGGAGCCGACTGCCGACGTGCGCTCCGGAGGCTTGCA
GAATGCGGAACACCGCGCGGGCAGGAACAGGGCCCACACTACCGCCCCACACCCCGCCTCCCGCACCGCC
CCTTCCCGGCCGCTGCTCTCGGCGCGCCCTGCTGAGCAGCCGCTATTGGCCACAGCCCATCGCGGTCGGC
GCGCTGCCATTGCTCCCTGGCGCTGTCCGTCTGCGAGGGTACTAGTGAGACGTGCGGCTTCCGTTTGTCA
CGTCCGGCACGCCGCGAACCGCAAGGAACCTTCCCGACTTAGGGGCGGAGCAGGAAGCGTCGCCGGGGGG
CCCACAAGGGTAGCGGCGAAGATCCGGGTGACGCTGCGAACGGACGTGAAGAATGTGCGAGACCCAGGGT
CGGCGCCGCTGCGTTTCCCGGAACCACGCCCAGAGCAGCCGCGTCCCTGCGCAAACCCAGGGCTGCCTTG
GAAAAGGCGCAACCCCAACCCCGTGGAATTATCACCTCGAGTTTACTCCCTATCAGTGATAGAGAACGTA
TGAAGAGTTTACTCCCTATCAGTGATAGAGAACGTATGCAGACTTTACTCCCTATCAGTGATAGAGAACG
TATAAGGAGTTTACTCCCTATCAGTGATAGAGAACGTATGACCAGTTTACTCCCTATCAGTGATAGAGAA
CGTATCTACAGTTTACTCCCTATCAGTGATAGAGAACGTATATCCAGTTTACTCCCTATCAGTGATAGAG
AACGTATAAGCTTTGCTTATGTAAACCAGGGCGCCTATAAAAGAGTGCTGATTTTTTGAGTAAACTTCAA
TTCCACAACACTTTTGTCTTATACCAACTTTCCGTACCACTTCCTACCCTCGTAAAGAATTCACCATGGT
GAGCAAGGGCGAGGAGCTGTTCACCGGGGTGGTGCCCATCCTGGTCGAGCTGGACGGCGACGTAAACGGC
CACAAGTTCAGCGTGTCCGGCGAGGGCGAGGGCGATGCCACCTACGGCAAGCTGACCCTGAAGTTCATCT
GCACCACCGGCAAGCTGCCCGTGCCCTGGCCCACCCTCGTGACCACCCTGACCTACGGCGTGCAGTGCTT
CAGCCGCTACCCCGACCACATGAAGCAGCACGACTTCTTCAAGTCCGCCATGCCCGAAGGCTACGTCCAG
GAGCGCACCATCTTCTTCAAGGACGACGGCAACTACAAGACCCGCGCCGAGGTGAAGTTCGAGGGCGACA
CCCTGGTGAACCGCATCGAGCTGAAGGGCATCGACTTCAAGGAGGACGGCAACATCCTGGGGCACAAGCT
GGAGTACAACTACAACAGCCACAACGTCTATATCATGGCCGACAAGCAGAAGAACGGCATCAAGGTGAAC
TTCAAGATCCGCCACAACATCGAGGACGGCAGCGTGCAGCTCGCCGACCACTACCAGCAGAACACCCCCA
TCGGCGACGGCCCCGTGCTGCTGCCCGACAACCACTACCTGAGCACCCAGTCCGCCCTGAGCAAAGACCC
CAACGAGAAGCGCGATCACATGGTCCTGCTGGAGTTCGTGACCGCCGCCGGGATCACTCTCGGCATGGAC
GAGCTGTACAAGTCCGGACTCAGAACTCGAGCTCAAGCTTCGAATTCTGCGGCCGCCACCATGGACTACA
AGGATGACGACGATAAGGGAAAGTCTTACCCAACTGTGAGTGCTGATTACCAGGACGCCGTTGAGAAGGC
GAAGAAGAAGCTCAGAGGCTTCATCGCTGAGAAGAGATGCGCTCCTCTAATGCTCCGTTTGGCATTCCAC
TCTGCTGGAACCTTTGACAAGGGCACGAAGACCGGTGGACCCTTCGGAACCATCAAGCACCCTGCCGAAC
TGGCTCACAGCGCTAACAACGGTCTTGACATCGCTGTTAGGCTTTTGGAGCCACTCAAGGCGGAGTTCCC
TATTTTGAGCTACGCCGATTTCTACCAGTTGGCTGGCGTTGTTGCCGTTGAGGTCACGGGTGGACCTAAG
GTTCCATTCCACCCTGGAAGAGAGGACAAGCCTGAGCCACCACCAGAGGGTCGCTTGCCCGATCCCACTA
AGGGTTCTGACCATTTGAGAGATGTGTTTGGCAAAGCTATGGGGCTTACTGACCAAGATATCGTTGCTCT
ATCTGGGGGTCACACTATTGGAGCTGCACACAAGGAGCGTTCTGGATTTGAGGGTCCCTGGACCTCTAAT
CCTCTTATTTTCGACAACTCATACTTCACGGAGTTGTTGAGTGGTGAGAAGGAAGGTCTCCTTCAGCTAC
CTTCTGACAAGGCTCTTTTGTCTGACCCTGT
